Addgene plasmid #173560: pICSL86977OD:PITG_22547
Purpose: This is a binary plasmid that can be transferred into Agrobacterium and used to transiently express the protein encoded by the insert in plants by agro-infiltration.
Depositing lab: Sophien Kamoun. Depositing organization: Sainsbury Laboratory, Norwich. Publication: Plant pathogens convergently evolved to counteract redundant nodes of an NLR immune receptor network. Derevnina L, Contreras MP, Adachi H, Upson J, Vergara Cruces A, Xie R, Sklenar J, Menke FLH, Mugford ST, MacLean D, Ma W, Hogenhout SA, Goverse A, Maqbool A, Wu CH, Kamoun S. PLoS Biol. 2021 Aug 23;19(8):e3001136. doi: 10.1371/journal.pbio.3001136. PubMed 34424903.
Backbone
  Vector backbone: pICSL86977OD
  Backbone manufacturer: Youles SynBio plasmids
  Backbone size w/o insert (bp): 8681
  Vector type: Plant Expression
  Selectable markers: Basta
Growth in bacteria
  Bacterial resistance: Kanamycin, 50 μg/mL
  Growth temperature: 37°C
  Growth strain: DH5alpha
  Copy number: High Copy
Gene/Insert
  Gene/Insert name: PITG_22547_T30-4
  Species: Phytophthora infestans
  Promoter: 35S
  Cloning method: Restriction Enzyme; 5′ cloning site unknown (unknown if destroyed); 3′ cloning site unknown (unknown if destroyed)
Terms and licenses: Academic/Nonprofit Terms; Industry Terms: Not Available to Industry
How to cite: pICSL86977OD:PITG_22547 was a gift from Sophien Kamoun (Addgene plasmid # 173560 ; http://n2t.net/addgene:173560 ; RRID:Addgene_173560)
