[The description below was written by a language model from this plasmid's Addgene catalogue record and pLannotate feature annotations shown in this document.]
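Description:
pICSL86977OD:PITG_22547 is a binary plant expression plasmid built on the pICSL86977OD backbone. It is designed to be moved into Agrobacterium and used for transient expression of a Phytophthora infestans protein in plants by agro-infiltration. It replicates to high copy in E. coli from a ColE1/pUC-type origin. The pVS1 oriV, RepA replication protein and StaA stability protein provide replication and stable maintenance in Agrobacterium. Bacterial selection is by kanamycin, through an aphA-3 aminoglycoside phosphotransferase gene driven by the bla (AmpR) promoter.

Two plant cassettes lie between the nopaline-type left and right T-DNA border repeats. Next to the right border is the expression unit: a CaMV 35S promoter, the tobacco mosaic virus Ω translational enhancer leader, the PITG_22547 coding sequence from P. infestans strain T30-4, and the octopine synthase terminator. The annotation software matched this short open reading frame as a fragment resembling the secreted effector Avr-vnt1, which suggests the insert is a related effector-type protein, but the record gives no further functional detail and annotates no epitope tags. A stretch upstream of the promoter is annotated as a fragment of a cauliflower mosaic virus protein. This is probably viral sequence flanking an extended 35S promoter region rather than an expressed gene. Near the left border, a NOS promoter–bar–NOS terminator cassette encodes phosphinothricin acetyltransferase, which gives Basta (glufosinate) resistance for selecting stable plant transformants.

The sequenced record is 8,326 nt, slightly smaller than the listed size of the empty backbone, which would fit the insert having replaced a backbone fragment. The cloning sites are not recorded. The associated publication concerns pathogen effectors that counteract an NLR immune receptor network.
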