Features (pLannotate 1.2.2; 17 found; start..end, strand, type, name):
    808..832     -  misc_feature   RB T-DNA repeat: right border repeat from nopaline C58 T-DNA
    899..1606    -  terminator     OCS terminator: octopine synthase terminator
   1617..1853    -  CDS            Avr-vnt1 (fragment): AVNT1_PHYIT - Experimental evidence at transcript level: Swiss-Prot protein existence level 2. Secreted effector that does not produce a statistically significant enhancement of P.infestans colonization of Nicotiana benthamiana leaves. From Phytophthora infestans (strain T30-4) (Potato late blight fungus).
   1865..1918    -  misc_feature   TMV Ω: translational enhancer from the tobacco mosaic virus 5'-leader sequence (Gallie et al., 1988)
   1947..2292    -  promoter       CaMV 35S promoter: strong constitutive promoter from cauliflower mosaic virus
   1949..1995    -  promoter       minimal CaMV 35S promoter: minimal 35S promoter from cauliflower mosaic virus
   2476..3282    -  CDS            IBMP_CAMVB (fragment): Experimental evidence at protein level: Swiss-Prot protein existence level 1. Enhances the ribosomal termination-reinitiation event leading to the translation of major open reading frames on the polycistronic viral RNAs. From Cauliflower mosaic virus (strain Bari 1) (CaMV).
   3325..3577    -  terminator     NOS terminator: nopaline synthase terminator and poly(A) signal
   3608..4156    -  CDS            bar: PAT_STRHY - Experimental evidence at protein level: Swiss-Prot protein existence level 1. Inactivates phosphinothricin (PPT) by transfer of an acetyl group from acetyl CoA. Can also acetylate demethylphosphinothricin but not PTT or glutamate. This enzyme is an effector of phosphinothricin tripeptide (PTT or bialaphos) resistance. From Streptomyces hygroscopicus. Introduced by genetic manipulation and expressed in glufosinate-tolerant maize by Dekalb Genetics.
   4177..4359    -  promoter       NOS promoter: nopaline synthase promoter NOS promoter
   4554..4578    -  misc_feature   LB T-DNA repeat: left border repeat from nopaline C58 T-DNA
   4714..5302    -  rep_origin     ori: high-copy-number ColE1/pMB1/pBR322/pUC origin of replication
   5473..6267    -  CDS            KanR: aminoglycoside phosphotransferase; aphA-3; confers resistance to kanamycin
   6268..6372    -  promoter       AmpR promoter: bla
   6434..6628    -  rep_origin     pVS1 oriV: origin of replication for the Pseudomonas plasmid pVS1 (Heeb et al., 2000)
   6694..7767    -  CDS            pVS1 RepA: replication protein from the Pseudomonas plasmid pVS1 (Heeb et al., 2000)
   8196..499     -  CDS            pVS1 StaA (across the origin): stability protein from the Pseudomonas plasmid pVS1 (Heeb et al., 2000)
>Addgene plasmid #173560 | pICSL86977OD:PITG_22547 | addgene full sequence | sequence record 342794 | Addgene NGS Result
GGGACTCAAGAATGGGCAGCTCGTACCCGGCCAGCGCCTCGGCAACCTCACCGCCGATGCGCGTGCCTTT
GATCGCCCGCGACACGACAAAGGCCGCTTGTAGCCTTCCATCCGTGACCTCAATGCGCTGCTTAACCAGC
TCCACCAGGTCGGCGGTGGCCCATATGTCGTAAGGGCTTGGCTGCACCGGAATCAGCACGAAGTCGGCTG
CCTTGATCGCGGACACAGCCAAGTCCGCCGCCTGGGGCGCTCCGTCGATCACTACGAAGTCGCGCCGGCC
GATGGCCTTCACGTCGCGGTCAATCGTCGGGCGGTCGATGCCGACAACGGTTAGCGGTTGATCTTCCCGC
ACGGCCGCCCAATCGCGGGCACTGCCCTGGGGATCGGAATCGACTAACAGAACATCGGCCCCGGCGAGTT
GCAGGGCGCGGGCTAGATGGGTTGCGATGGTCGTCTTGCCTGACCCGCCTTTCTGGTTAAGTACAGCGAT
AACCTTCATGCGTTCCCCTTGCGTATTTGTTTATTTACTCATCGCATCATATACGCAGCGACCGCATGAC
GCAAGCTGTTTTACTCAAATACACATCACCTTTTTAGACGGCGGCGCTCGGTTTCTTCAGCGGCCAAGCT
GGCCGGCCAGGCCGCCAGCTTGGCATCAGACAAACCGGCCAGGATTTCATGCAGCCGCACGGCTGACTCC
CGAGGGGAACCCTGTGGTTGGCATGCACATACAAATGGACGAACGGATAAACCTTTTCACGCCCTTTTAA
ATATCCGATTATTCTAATAAACGCTCTTTTCTCTTAGGTTTACCCGCCAATATATCCTGTCAAACACTGA
TAGTTTAAACGGATCACTTCGTGTCCCTCGGTCACATGTGCATCCTCTAGTAGCGGTCCTGCTGAGCCTC
GACATGTTGTCGCAAAATTCGCCCTGGACCCGCCCAACGATTTGTCGTCACTGTCAAGGTTTGACCTGCA
CTTCATTTGGGGCCCACATACACCAAAAAAATGCTGCATAATTCTCGGGGCAGCAAGTCGGTTACCCGGC
CGCCGTGCTGGACCGGGTTGAATGGTGCCCGTAACTTTCGGTAGAGCGGACGGCCAATACTCAACTTCAA
GGAATCTCACCCATGCGCGCCGGCGGGGAACCGGAGTTCCCTTCAGTGAGCGTTATTAGTTCGCCGCTCG
GTGTGTCGTAGATACTAGCCCCTGGGGCACTTTTGAAATTTGAATAAGATTTATGTAATCAGTCTTTTAG
GTTTGACCGGTTCTGCCGCTTTTTTTAAAATTGGATTTGTAATAATAAAACGCAATTGTTTGTTATTGTG
GCGCTCTATCATAGATGTCGCTATAAACCTATTCAGCACAATATATTGTTTTCATTTTAATATTGTACAT
ATAAGTAGTAGGGTACAATCAGTAAATTGAACGGAGAATATTATTCATAAAAATACGATAGTAACGGGTG
ATATATTCATTAGAATGAACCGAAACCGGCGGTAAGGATCTGAGCTACACATGCTCAGGTTTTTTACAAC
GTGCACAACAGAATTGAAAGCAAATATCATGCGATCATAGGCTTCTCGCATATCTCATTAAAGCAGGACA
AGCTCACCAGTCGTCAGCGTACTTAGCAGCAGCTCCCTTAAGCTCAGCGAACTTCTCCTCAGAGATACCA
GCCTTCCTCAACTTCTTCAAAGCGTCGTTCAACCTGTCAGGTCCTCCCTTCTTAGCAAGCTTAGGAAGGT
TAGCAGTGAAGTCAGCCCTCTTGAACAAGTCCAAGTAGTACTTCCTAGTAGCCTCCTTAGAGAACACCCT
CATCAAAGAGTTTCCCAAGTTCTGAGTAGAAGTCATTGTATCGATAATTGTAAATGTAATTGTAATGTTG
TTTGTTGTTTGTTGTTGTTGGTAATTGTTGTAAAAATGAGCTCTTATACTCGAGCGTGTCCTCTCCAAAT
GAAATGAACTTCCTTATATAGAGGAAGGGTCTTGCGAAGGATAGTGGGATTGTGCGTCATCCCTTACGTC
AGTGGAGATGTCACATCAATCCACTTGCTTTGTAGACGTGGTTGGAACCTCTTCTTTTTCCACGATGCTC
CTCGTGGGTGGGGGTCCATCTTTGGGACCACTGTCGGCAGAGAGATCTTGAATGATAGCCTTTCCTTTAT
CGCAATGATGGCATTTGTAGGAGCCACCTTCCTTTTCTACTGTCCTTTCGATGAAGTGACAGATAGCTGG
GCAATGGAATCCGAGGAGGTTTCCCGAAATTATCCTTTGTTGAAAAGTCTCAATAGCCCTTTGATCTTCT
GAGACTGTATCTTTGACATTTTTGGAGTAGACCAGAGTGTCGTGCTCCACCATGTTGACGAAGATTTTCT
TCTTGTCATTGAGTCGTAAAAGACTCTGTATGAACTGTTCGCCAGTCTTGACGGCGAGTTCTGTTAGATC
CTCGATTTGAATCTTAGACTCCATGCATGGCCTTAGATTCAGTAGGAACTACCTTTTTAGAGACTCCAAT
CTCTATTACTTGCCTTGGTTTATGAAGCAAGCCTTGAATCGTCCATACTGGAATAGTACTTCTGATCTTG
AGAAATATGTCTTTCTCTGTGTTCTTGATGCAATTAGTCCTGAATCTTTTGACTGCATCTTTAACCTTCT
TGGGAAGGTATTTGATCTCCTGGAGATTGTTACTCGGGTAGATCGTCTTGATGAGACTTGCTGCGTAGGC
CTCTCTAACCATCTGTGGGTCAGCATTCTTTCTGAAATTGAAGAGGCTAACCTTCTCATTATCAGTGGTG
AACATAGTGTCGTCACCTTCACCTTCGAACTTCCTTCCTAGATCGTAAAGATAGAGGAAATCGTCCATTG
TAATCTCCGGGGCAAAGGAGATCTCTTTTGGGGCTGGATCACTGCTGGGCCTTTTGGTTCCTAGCGTGAG
CCAGTGGGCTTTTTGCTTTGGTGGGCTTGTTAGGGCCTTAGCAAAGCTCTTGGGCTTGAGTTGAGCTTCT
CCTTTGGGGATGAAGTTCAACCTGTCTGTTTGCTGACTTGTTGTGTACGCGTCAGCTGCTGCTCTTGCCT
CTGTAATAGTGGCAAATTTCTTGTGTGCAACTCCGGGAACGCCGTTTGTTGCCGCCTTTGTACAACCCCA
GTCATCGTATATACCGGCATGTGGACCGTTATACACAACGTAGTAGTTGATATGAGGGTGTTGAATACCC
GATTCTGCTCTGAGAGGAGCAACTGTGCTGTTAAGCTCAGATTTTTGTGGGATTGGAATTCCTCCAAGCT
TGAATTCTTGCAGCGCTCCAATTCAGCAAGCGTCGATCTAGTAACATAGATGACACCGCGCGCGATAATT
TATCCTAGTTTGCGCGCTATATTTTGTTTTCTATCGCGTATTAAATGTATAATTGCGGGACTCTAATCAT
AAAAACCCATCTCATAAATAACGTCATGCATTACATGTTAATTATTACATGCTTAACGTAATTCAACAGA
AATTATATGATAATCATCGCAAGACCGGCAACAGGATTCAATCTTAAGAAACTTTATTGCCAAATGTTTG
AACGATCTGCTTGACTCTAGATCCAGAGTCCCGCTCAAATCTCAGTCACAGGAAGAACAGGTCTAGGAGG
AACAGGAAGAGAGAAATCAAGCTGCCAGAATCCCACATCATGCCAATTTCCATGTTTGAAACCAGCAGCT
CTAAGCATTCCCCTAGGAGCATAACCAAGAGCCTCATGCATCCTCACAGAAGGATCATTAGGAAGTCCAA
TCACAGCAACCACAGACTTGAAACCCTGAGCCTCCAAAGACTTCAAAAGATGAGTGTAAAGAGTAGATCC
AAGACCAGTTCTTTGATGCCTAGGAGACACGTAAACAGTAGACTCAGCAGTCCAATCGTAAGCATTCCTA
GCCTTCCAAGGACCAGCATAAGCAATACCAGCCACTTCACCATCCACTTCAGCAACAAGCCAAGGATACC
TCTCTCTAAGCCTCACAAGATCATCAGTCCACTCTTGTGGTTCTTGAGGCTCAGTCCTGAAATTCACAGT
AGAAGTCTCAATGTAATGATTCACAATAGTGCACACAGCAGGCATATCAGCCTCAGTAGCCCTTCTAATA
TCAGCAGGCCTTCTTTCAGGAGACATGCGAAACGATCCAGATCCGGTGCAGATTATTTGGATTGAGAGTG
AATATGAGACTCTAATTGGATACCGAGGGGAATTTATGGAACGTCAGTGGAGCATTTTGACAAGAAATAT
TTGCTAGCTGATAGTGACCTTAGGCGACTTTTGAACGCGCAATAATGGTTTCTGACGTATGTGCTTAGCT
CATTAAACTCCAGAAACCCGCGGCTGAGTGGCTCCTTCAACGTTGCGGTTCTGTCAGTTCCAAACGTAAA
ACGGCTTGTCCCGCGTCATCGGCGGGGGTCATAACGTGACTCCCTTAATTCTCCGCTCCGGATCCGAATT
CGGCACAGAGTGTTCAACCCCAGTACATTAAAAACGTCCGCAATGTGTTATTAAGTTGTCTAAGCGTCAA
TTTGTTTACACCACAATATATCCTGCCACCAGCCAGCCAACAGCTCCCCGACCGGCAGCTCGGCACAAAA
TCACCACTCGATACAGGCAGCCCATCAACCATGACTACTGTCCGGTCCAACAGATCCGAGCAGGAACCGT
AAAAAGGCCGCGTTGCTGGCGTTTTTCCATAGGCTCCGCCCCCCTGACGAGCATCACAAAAATCGACGCT
CAAGTCAGAGGTGGCGAAACCCGACAGGACTATAAAGATACCAGGCGTTTCCCCCTGGAAGCTCCCTCGT
GCGCTCTCCTGTTCCGACCCTGCCGCTTACCGGATACCTGTCCGCCTTTCTCCCTTCGGGAAGCGTGGCG
CTTTCTCATAGCTCACGCTGTAGGTATCTCAGTTCGGTGTAGGTCGTTCGCTCCAAGCTGGGCTGTGTGC
ACGAACCCCCCGTTCAGCCCGACCGCTGCGCCTTATCCGGTAACTATCGTCTTGAGTCCAACCCGGTAAG
ACACGACTTATCGCCACTGGCAGCAGCCACTGGTAACAGGATTAGCAGAGCGAGGTATGTAGGCGGTGCT
ACAGAGTTCTTGAAGTGGTGGCCTAACTACGGCTACACTAGAAGAACAGTATTTGGTATCTGCGCTCTGC
TGAAGCCAGTTACCTTCGGAAAAAGAGTTGGTAGCTCTTGATCCGGCAAACAAACCACCGCTGGTAGCGG
TGGTTTTTTTGTTTGCAAGCAGCAGATTACGCGCAGAAAAAAAGGATCTCAAGAAGATCCTTTGATCTTT
TCTACGGGGTCTGACGCTCAGTGGAACGAAAACTCACGTTAAGGGATTTTGGTCATGAGATTATCAAAAA
GGATCTTCACCTAGATCCTTTTAAATTAAAAATGAAGTTTTAAATCAATCTAAAGTATATATGAGTAAAC
TTGGTCTGACAGCTAAAACAATTCATCCAGTAAAATATAATATTTTATTTTCTCCCAATCAGGCTTGATC
CCCAGTAAGTCAAAAAATAGCTCGACATACTGTTCTTCCCCGATATCCTCCCTGAGCGACCGGACGCAGA
AGGCAATGTCATACCACTTGTCCGCCCTGCCGCTTCTCCCAAGATCAATAAAGCCACTTACTTTGCCATC
TTTCACAAAGATGTTGCTGTCTCCCAGGTCGCCGTGGGAAAAGACAAGTTCCTCTTCGGGCTTTTCCGTC
TTTAAAAAATCATACAGCTCGCGCGGATCTTTAAATGGAGTGTCCTCTTCCCAGTTTTCGCAATCCACAT
CGGCCAGATCGTTATTCAGTAAGTAATCCAATTCGGCTAAGCGGCTGTCTAAGCTATTCGTATAGGGACA
ATCCGATATGTCGATGGAGTGAAAGAGCCTGATGCACTCCGCATACAGCTCGATAATCTTTTCAGGGCTT
TGTTCATCTTCATACTCTTCCGAGCAAAGGACGCCATCGGCCTCACTCATGAGCAGATTGCTCCAGCCAT
CATGCCGTTCAAAGTGCAGGACCTTTGGAACAGGCAGCTTTCCTTCCAGCCATAGCATCATGTCCTTTTC
CCGTTCCACATCATAGGTGGTCCCTTTATACCGGCTGTCCGTCATTTTTAAATATAGGTTTTCATTTTCT
CCCACCAGCTTATATACCTTAGCAGGAGACATTCCTTCCGTATCTTTTACGCAGCGGTATTTTTCGATCA
GTTTTTTCAATTCCGGTGATATTCTCATTTTAGCCATACTCTTCCTTTTTCAATATTATTGAAGCATTTA
TCAGGGTTATTGTCTCATGAGCGGATACATATTTGAATGTATTTAGAAAAATAAACAAATAGGGGTTCCG
CGCACTCGGAGCCTTGATGTGGGCGCTTTTTGCAGCTGTTCGGCTGTGCGCTGGCCAGACAGTTATGCAC
AGGCCAGGCGGGTTTTAAGAGTTTTAATAAGTTTTAAAGAGTTTTAGGCGGAAAAATCGCCTTTTTTCTC
TTTTATATCAGTCACTTACATGTGTGACCGGTTCCCAATGTACGGCTTTGGGTTCCCAATGTACGGGTTC
CGGTTCCCAATGTACGGCTTTGGGTTCCCAATGTACGTGCTATCCACAGGAAAGAAGCTTTTTCGACCTT
TTTCCCCTGCTAGGGCAATTTGCCCTAGCATCTGCTCCGTACATTAGGAACCGGCGGATGCTTCGCCCTC
GATCAGGTTGCGGTAGCGCATGACTAGGATCGGGCCAGCCTGCCCCGCCTCCTCCTTCAAATCGTACTCC
GGCAGGTCATTTGACCCGATCAGCTTGCGCACGGTGAAACAGAACTTCTTGAACTCTCCGGCGCTGCCAC
TGCGTTCGTAGATCGTCTTGAACAACCATCTGGCTTCTGCCTTGCCTGCGGCGCGGCGTGCCAGGCGGTA
GAGAAAACGGCCGATGCCGGGATCGATCAAAAAGTAATCGGGGTGAACCGTCAGCACGTCCGGGTTCTTG
CCTTCTGTGATCTCGCGGTACATCCAATCAGCTAGCTCGATCTCGATGTACTCCGGCCGCCCGGTTTCGC
TCTTTACGATCTTGTAGCGGCTAATCAAGGCTTCACCCTCGGATACCGTCACCAGGCGGCCGTTCTTGGC
CTTCTTCGTACGCTGCATGGCAACGTGCGTGGTGTTTAACCGAATGCAGGTTTCTACCAGGTCGTCTTTC
TGCTTTCCGCCATCGGCTCGCCGGCAGAACTTGAGTACGTCCGCAACGTGTGGACGGAACACGCGGCCGG
GCTTGTCTCCCTTCCCTTCCCGGTATCGGTTCATGGATTCGGTTAGATGGGAAACCGCCATCAGTACCAG
GTCGTAATCCCACACACTGGCCATGCCGGCCGGCCCTGCGGAAACCTCTACGTGCCCGTCTGGAAGCTCG
TAGCGGATCACCTCGCCAGCTCGTCGGTCACGCTTCGACAGACGGAAAACGGCCACGTCCATGATGCTGC
GACTATCGCGGGTGCCCACGTCATAGAGCATCGGAACGAAAAAATCTGGTTGCTCGTCGCCCTTGGGCGG
CTTCCTAATCGACGACGCACCGGCTGCCGGCGGTTGCCGGGATTCTTTGCGGATTCGATCAGCGGCCGCT
TGCCACGATTCACCGGGGCGTGCTTCTGCCTCGATGCGTTGCCGCTGGGCGGCCTGCGCGGCCTTCAACT
TCTCCACCAGGTCATCACCCAGCGCCGCGCCGATTTGTACCGGGCCGGATGGTTTGCGACCGCTCACGCC
GATTCCTCGGGCTTGGGGGTTCCAGTGCCATTGCAGGGCCGGCAGACAACCCAGCCGCTTACGCCTGGCC
AACCGCCCGTTCCTCCACACATGGGGCATTCCACGGCGTCGGTGCCTGGTTGTTCTTGATTTTCCATGCC
GCCTCCTTTAGCCGCTAAAATTCATCTACTCATTTATTCATTTGCTCATTTACTCTGGTAGCTGCGCGAT
GTATTCAGATAGCAGCTCGGTAATGGTCTTGCCTTGGCGTACCGCGTACATCTTCAGCTTGGTGTGATCC
TCCGCCGGCAACTGAAAGTTGACCCGCTTCATGGCTGGCGTGTCTGCCAGGCTGGCCAACGTTGCAGCCT
TGCTGCTGCGTGCGCTCGGACGGCCGGCACTTAGCGTGTTTGTGCTTTTGCTCATTTTCTCTTTACCTCA
TTAACTCAAATGAGTTTTGATTTAATTTCAGCGGCCAGCGCCTGGACCTCGCGGGCAGCGTCGCCCTCGG
GTTCTGATTCAAGAACGGTTGTGCCGGCGGCGGCAGTGCCTGGGTAGCTCACGCGCTGCGTGATAC
